>Addgene plasmid #91517 | pHH0103_SHANK1-1/1 | addgene full sequence | sequence record 192421 | Addgene NGS Result
TATAAAAATAGGCGTATCACGAGGCCCTTTCGTCTTCAAGAATTCCCGACACCATCGAATGGTGCAAAAC
CTTTCGCGGTATGGCATGATAGCGCCCGGAAGAGAGTCAATTCAGGGTGGTGAATGTGAAACCAGTAACG
TTATACGATGTCGCAGAGTATGCCGGTGTCTCTTATCAGACCGTTTCCCGCGTGGTGAACCAGGCCAGCC
ACGTTTCTGCGAAAACGCGGGAAAAAGTGGAAGCGGCGATGGCGGAGCTGAATTACATTCCCAACCGCGT
GGCACAACAACTGGCGGGCAAACAGTCGTTGCTGATTGGCGTTGCCACCTCCAGTCTGGCCCTGCACGCG
CCGTCGCAAATTGTCGCGGCGATTAAATCTCGCGCCGATCAACTGGGTGCCAGCGTGGTGGTGTCGATGG
TAGAACGAAGCGGCGTCGAAGCCTGTAAAGCGGCGGTGCACAATCTTCTCGCGCAACGCGTCAGTGGGCT
GATCATTAACTATCCGCTGGATGACCAGGATGCCATTGCTGTGGAAGCTGCCTGCACTAATGTTCCGGCG
TTATTTCTTGATGTCTCTGACCAGACACCCATCAACAGTATTATTTTCTCCCATGAAGACGGTACGCGAC
TGGGCGTGGAGCATCTGGTCGCATTGGGTCACCAGCAAATCGCGCTGTTAGCGGGCCCATTAAGTTCTGT
CTCGGCGCGTCTGCGTCTGGCTGGCTGGCATAAATATCTCACTCGCAATCAAATTCAGCCGATAGCGGAA
CGGGAAGGCGACTGGAGTGCCATGTCCGGTTTTCAACAAACCATGCAAATGCTGAATGAGGGCATCGTTC
CCACTGCGATGCTGGTTGCCAACGATCAGATGGCGCTGGGCGCAATGCGCGCCATTACCGAGTCCGGGCT
GCGCGTTGGTGCGGATATCTCGGTAGTGGGATACGACGATACCGAAGACAGCTCATGTTATATCCCGCCG
TTAACCACCATCAAACAGGATTTTCGCCTGCTGGGGCAAACCAGCGTGGACCGCTTGCTGCAACTCTCTC
AGGGCCAGGCGGTGAAGGGCAATCAGCTGTTGCCCGTCTCACTGGTGAAAAGAAAAACCACCCTGGCGCC
CAATACGCAAACCGCCTCTCCCCGCGCGTTGGCCGATTCATTAATGCAGCTGGCACGACAGGTTTCCCGA
CTGGAAAGCGGGCAGTGAGCGCAACGCAATTAATGTAAGTTAGCTCACTCATTAGGCACAATTCTCATGT
TTGACAGCTTATCATCGACTGCACGGTGCACCAATGCTTCTGGCGTCAGGCAGCCATCGGAAGCTGTGGT
ATGGCTGTGCAGGTCGTAAATCACTGCATAATTCGTGTCGCTCAAGGCGCACTCCCGTTCTGGATAATGT
TTTTTGCGCCGACATCATAACGGTTCTGGCAAATATTCTGAAATGAGCTGTTGACAATTAATCATCGGCT
CGTATAATGTGTGGAATTGTGAGCGGATAACAATTTCACACAGGAAACAGCCAGTCCGTTTAGGTGTTTT
CACGAGCACTTCACCAACAAGGACCATAGATTATGAAAATCGAAGAACACCATCACCATCACCATTCCAG
CGGTAAGCTTATGTCCCCTATACTAGGTTATTGGAAAATTAAGGGCCTTGTGCAACCCACTCGACTTCTT
TTGGAATATCTTGAAGAAAAATATGAAGAGCATTTGTATGAGCGCGATGAAGGTGATAAATGGCGAAACA
AAAAGTTTGAATTGGGTTTGGAGTTTCCCAATCTTCCTTATTATATTGATGGTGATGTTAAATTAACACA
GTCTATGGCCATCATACGTTATATAGCTGACAAGCACAACATGTTGGGTGGTTGTCCAAAAGAGCGTGCA
GAGATTTCAATGCTTGAAGGAGCGGTTTTGGATATTAGATACGGTGTTTCGAGAATTGCATATAGTAAAG
ACTTTGAAACTCTCAAAGTTGATTTTCTTAGCAAGCTACCTGAAATGCTGAAAATGTTCGAAGATCGTTT
ATGTCATAAAACATATTTAAATGGTGATCATGTAACCCATCCTGACTTCATGTTGTATGACGCTCTTGAT
GTTGTTTTATACATGGACCCAATGTGCCTGGATGCGTTCCCAAAATTAGTTTGTTTTAAAAAACGTATTG
AAGCTATCCCACAAATTGATAAGTACTTGAAATCCAGCAAGTATATAGCATGGCCTTTGCAGGGCTGGCA
AGCCACGTTTGGTGGTGGCGACCATCCTCCAAAATCGGATCTGGAAGTTCTGTTCCAGGGGCCCCTGTCC
AGCGGTCTGGTTCCGCGTGGTTCCGGTACCGCGGCCCAGCCGGCCATGGCCCAGGGCGCGCTGCGTTCCT
TTATGGCCGTCAAATCTTATCAAGCCCAGGCCGAAGGTGAAATCTCTCTGTCCAAAGGTGAAAAAATTAA
AGTTCTGTCCATTGGTGAAGGCGGTTTTTGGGAAGGTCAGGTCAAAGGTCGTGTTGGCTGGTTTCCATCC
GATTGCCTGGAAGAAGTTGCAGCGGCCGCATA
[142 nt withheld, positions 2553-2694]
C
[98 nt withheld, positions 2696-2793]
AGTTTGTACTGGTGACGAAACTCAGTGTCTAGCTAGAGTGGC
[149 nt withheld, positions 2836-2984]
T
[41 nt withheld, positions 2986-3026]
T
[62 nt withheld, positions 3028-3089]
A
[35 nt withheld, positions 3091-3125]
CCTCCCTCAATCGGTTGAATGTCGCCCTTTTGTCTTTGGCGCTGGTAAACCATATGAA
[86 nt withheld, positions 3184-3269]
T
[54 nt withheld, positions 3271-3324]
CTAGCGCCGCCCTATACCTTGTCTGCCTCCCCGCGTTGCGTCGCGGTGCATGGAGCCGGGCCACCTCGAC
CTGAATGGAAGCCGGCGGCACCTCGCTAACGGATTCACCACTCCAAGAATTGGAGCCAATCAATTCTTGC
GGAGAACTGTGAATGCGCAAACCAACCCTTGGCAGAACATATCCATCGCGTCCGCCATCTCCAGCAGCCG
CACGCGGCGCATCTCGGGCAGCGTTGGGTCCTGGCCACGGGTGCGCATGATCGTGCTCCTGTCGTTGAGG
ACCCGGCTAGGCTGGCGGGGTTGCCTTACTGGTTAGCAGAATGAATCACCGATACGCGAGCGAACGTGAA
GCGACTGCTGCTGCAAAACGTCTGCGACCTGAGCAACAACATGAATGGTCTTCGGTTTCCGTGTTTCGTA
AAGTCTGGAAACGCGGAAGTCAGCGCCCTGCACCATTATGTTCCGGATCTGCATCGCAGGATGCTGCTGG
CTACCCTGTGGAACACCTACATCTGTATTAACGAAGCGCTGGCATTGACCCTGAGTGATTTTTCTCTGGT
CCCGCCGCATCCATACCGCCAGTTGTTTACCCTCACAACGTTCCAGTAACCGGGCATGTTCATCATCAGT
AACCCGTATCGTGAGCATCCTCTCTCGTTTCATCGGTATCATTACCCCCATGAACAGAAATCCCCCTTAC
ACGGAGGCATCAGTGACCAAACAGGAAAAAACCGCCCTTAACATGGCCCGCTTTATCAGAAGCCAGACAT
TAACGCTTCTGGAGAAACTCAACGAGCTGGACGCGGATGAACAGGCAGACATCTGTGAATCGCTTCACGA
CCACGCTGATGAGCTTTACCGCAGGATCCGCGAAATTGTAAGCGTTAATATTTTGTTAAAATTCGCGTTA
AATTTTTGTTAAATCAGCTCATTTTTTAACCAATAGGCCGAAATCGGCAAAATCCCTTATAAATCAAAAG
AATAGACCGAGATAGGGT
[37 nt withheld, positions 4323-4359]
AAAGAACGTGGACTCCAACGTCAAAGG
[49 nt withheld, positions 4387-4435]
T
[91 nt withheld, positions 4437-4527]
G
[124 nt withheld, positions 4529-4652]
CGCGGATCCTGCCTCGCGCGTTTCGGTGATGACGGTGAAAACCTCTGACACATGCAGCTCCCGGAGACGG
TCACAGCTTGTCTGTAAGCGGATGCCGGGAGCAGACAAGCCCGTCAGGGCGCGTCAGCGGGTGTTGGCGG
GTGTCGGGGCGCAGCCATGACCCAGTCACGTAGCGATAGCGGAGTGTATACTGGCTTAACTATGCGGCAT
CAGAGCAGATTGTACTGAGAGTGCACCATATGCGGTGTGAAATACCGCACAGATGCGTAAGGAGAAAATA
CCGCATCAGGCGCTCTTCCGCTTCCTCGCTCACTGACTCGCTGCGCTCGGTCGTTCGGCTGCGGCGAGCG
GTATCAGCTCACTCAAAGGCGGTAATACGGTTATCCACAGAATCAGGGGATAACGCAGGAAAGAACATGT
GAGCAAAAGGCCAGCAAAAGGCCAGGAACCGTAAAAAGGCCGCGTTGCTGGCGTTTTTCCATAGGCTCCG
CCCCCCTGACGAGCATCACAAAAATCGACGCTCAAGTCAGAGGTGGCGAAACCCGACAGGACTATAAAGA
TACCAGGGTTTCCCCCTGGAAGCTCCCTCGTGCGCTCTCCTGTTCCGACCCTGCCGCTTACCGGATACCT
GTCCGCCTTTCTCCCTTCGGGAAGCGTGGCGCTTTCTCATAGCTCACGCTGTAGGTATCTCAGTTCGGTG
TAGGTCGTTCGCTCCAAGCTGGGCTGTGTGCACGAACCCCCCGTTCAGCCCGACCGCTGCGCCTTATCCG
GTAACTATCGTCTTGAGTCCAACCCGGTAAGACACGACTTATCGCCACTGGCAGCAGCCACTGGTAACAG
GATTAGCAGAGCGAGGTATGTAGGCGGTGCTACAGAGTTCTTGAAGTGGTGGCCTAACTACGGCTACACT
AGAAGGACAGTATTTGGTATCTGCGCTCTGCTGAAGCCAGTTACCTTCGGAAAAAGAGTTGGTAGCTCTT
GATCCGGCAAACAAACCACCGCTGGTAGCGGTGGTTTTTTTGTTTGCAAGCAGCAGATTACGCGCAGAAA
AAAAGGATCTCAAGAAGATCCTTTGATCTTTTCTACGGGGTCTGACGCTCAGTGGAACGAAAACTCACGT
TAAGGGATTTTGGTCATGAGATTATCAAAAAGGATCTTCACCTAGATCCTTTTAAATTAAAAATGAAGTT
TTAAATCAATCTAAAGTATATATGAGTAAACTTGGTCTGACAGTTACCAATGCTTAATCAGTGAGGCACC
TATCTCAGCGATCTGTCTATTTCGTTCATCCATAGTTGCCTGACTCCCCGTCGTGTAGATAACTACGATA
CGGGAGGGCTTACCATCTGGCCCCAGTGCTGCAATGATACCGCGAGACCCACGCTCACCGGCTCCAGATT
TATCAGCAATAAACCAGCCAGCCGGAAGGGCCGAGCGCAGAAGTGGTCCTGCAACTTTATCCGCCTCCAT
CCAGTCTATTAATTGTTGCCGGGAAGCTAGAGTAAGTAGTTCGCCAGTTAATAGTTTGCGCAACGTTGTT
GCCATTGCTGCAGGCATCGTGGTGTCACGCTCGTCGTTTGGTATGGCTTCATTCAGCTCCGGTTCCCAAC
GATCAAGGCGAGTTACATGATCCCCCATGTTGTGCAAAAAAGCGGTTAGCTCCTTCGGTCCTCCGATCGT
TGTCAGAAGTAAGTTGGCCGCAGTGTTATCACTCATGGTTATGGCAGCACTGCATAATTCTCTTACTGTC
ATGCCATCCGTAAGATGCTTTTCTGTGACTGGTGAGTACTCAACCAAGTCATTCTGAGAATAGTGTATGC
GGCGACCGAGTTGCTCTTGCCCGGCGTCAACACGGGATAATACCGCGCCACATAGCAGAACTTTAAAAGT
GCTCATCATTGGAAAACGTTCTTCGGGGCGAAAACTCTCAAGGATCTTACCGCTGTTGAGATCCAGTTCG
ATGTAACCCACTCGTGCACCCAACTGATCTTCAGCATCTTTTACTTTCACCAGCGTTTCTGGGTGAGCAA
AAACAGGAAGGCAAAATGCCGCAAAAAAGGGAATAAGGGCGACACGGAAATGTTGAATACTCATACTCTT
CCTTTTTCAATATTATTGAAGCATTTATCAGGGTTATTGTCTCATGAGCGGATACATATTTGAATGTATT
TAGAAAAATAAACAAATAGGGGTTCCGCGCACATTTCCCCGAAAAGTGCCACCTGACGTCTAAGAAACCA
TTATTATCATGACATTAACC
Features (pLannotate 1.2.2; 20 found; start..end, strand, type, name):
     48..125     +  promoter       lacIq promoter: lacI (mutant); In the lacIq allele, a single base change in the promoter boosts expression of the lacI gene about 10-fold.
    126..1208    +  CDS            lacI: lac repressor; lacI; The lac repressor binds to the lac operator to inhibit transcription in E. coli. This inhibition can be relieved by adding lactose or isopropyl-β-D-thiogalactopyranoside (IPTG).
   1221..1242    +  protein_bind   CAP binding site: CAP binding activates transcription in the presence of cAMP. E. coli catabolite activator protein
   1261..1278    +  promoter       tet promoter (fragment): E. coli promoter for tetracycline efflux protein gene
   1451..1479    +  promoter       tac promoter: strong E. coli promoter; hybrid between the trp and lac UV5 promoters
   1487..1503    +  protein_bind   lac operator: The lac repressor binds to the lac operator to inhibit transcription in E. coli. This inhibition can be relieved by adding lactose or isopropyl-β-D-thiogalactopyranoside (IPTG). lac repressor encoded by lacI
   1588..1605    +  CDS            6xHis: 6xHis affinity tag
   1621..2274    +  CDS            GST26_SCHJA: Experimental evidence at protein level: Swiss-Prot protein existence level 1. GST isoenzymes appear to play a central role in the parasite detoxification system. Other functions are also suspected including a role in increasing the solubility of haematin in the parasite gut. From Schistosoma japonicum (Blood fluke).
   2557..2604    +  terminator     fd terminator (sequence withheld): central terminator from bacteriophage fd (Otsuka and Kunisawa, 1982)
   2609..2821    +  CDS            M13 gene III (fragment) (sequence partly withheld): pIII; III; minor coat protein
   2836..3306    +  CDS            M13 gene III (fragment) (sequence partly withheld): pIII; III; minor coat protein
   3328..3398    +  CDS            TcR (fragment): tetracycline efflux protein; tet; confers resistance to tetracycline
   3640..4020    -  CDS            YPB1_ECOLX: Protein predicted: Swiss-Prot protein existence level 4. From Escherichia coli.
   4037..4188    +  CDS            rop (fragment): Rop protein, which maintains plasmids at low copy number; rop
   4224..4652    -  rep_origin     f1 ori (sequence partly withheld): f1 bacteriophage origin of replication; arrow indicates direction of (+) strand synthesis
   4661..4700    +  CDS            rop (fragment): Rop protein, which maintains plasmids at low copy number; rop
   4802..4942    +  misc_feature   bom: basis of mobility region from pBR322
   5128..5715    -  rep_origin     ori: high-copy-number ColE1/pMB1/pBR322/pUC origin of replication
   5886..6746    -  CDS            AmpR: β-lactamase; bla; confers resistance to ampicillin, carbenicillin, and related antibiotics
   6747..6851    -  promoter       AmpR promoter: bla
