[The description below was written by a language model from this plasmid's Addgene catalogue record and pLannotate feature annotations shown in this document.]
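Description:
pHH0103_SHANK1-1/1 is a bacterial expression plasmid built on the pHH0103 backbone for producing and purifying a human SH3 domain from SHANK1. The insert is a short fragment of about 221 bp, cloned by restriction enzymes between SfiI and NotI sites. The "1/1" label presumably marks it as the single SH3 domain of this protein, although the record does not explain the naming. The plasmid is part of a collection made to survey the binding specificities of the human SH3 domain family.

Expression is driven by the strong hybrid tac promoter, followed by a lac operator. The plasmid also carries lacI under the lacIq promoter, so transcription is repressed until it is induced with IPTG. Downstream of the operator lie a 6xHis tag and Schistosoma japonicum glutathione S-transferase. The unannotated gap between GST and the fd terminator is the likely position of the SH3 insert, which would make the product an N-terminally His- and GST-tagged fusion suitable for affinity purification, but the feature table does not annotate the insert itself.

Beyond the terminator are fragments of M13 gene III, which suggest the backbone derives from a phagemid display vector. These fragments sit after the terminator and do not appear to be part of the expressed fusion. The plasmid is maintained through a ColE1/pMB1-type origin with a pBR322 bom region and is selected with ampicillin through β-lactamase. An f1 origin interrupts the rop gene, and there are remnant tetracycline resistance and tet promoter fragments. The catalogue lists the plasmid as low copy.
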