Addgene plasmid #91517: pHH0103_SHANK1-1/1
Purpose: Protein expression and purification of human SH3 domain construct SHANK1-1/1
Depositing lab: Sachdev Sidhu. Depositing organization: University of Toronto. Publication: Comprehensive Analysis of the Human SH3 Domain Family Reveals a Wide Variety of Non-canonical Specificities. Teyra J, Huang H, Jain S, Guan X, Dong A, Liu Y, Tempel W, Min J, Tong Y, Kim PM, Bader GD, Sidhu SS. Structure. 2017 Oct 3;25(10):1598-1610.e3. doi: 10.1016/j.str.2017.07.017. Epub 2017 Sep 7. PubMed 28890361.
Backbone
  Vector backbone: pHH0103
  Vector type: Bacterial Expression
Growth in bacteria
  Bacterial resistance: Ampicillin, 100 μg/mL
  Growth temperature: 37°C
  Growth strain: DH5alpha
  Copy number: Low Copy
Gene/Insert
  Gene/Insert name: SHANK1-1/1
  Species: H. sapiens (human)
  Insert size (bp): 221
  Entrez Gene: SHANK1 (a.k.a. SPANK-1, SSTRIP, synamon)
  Cloning method: Restriction Enzyme; 5′ cloning site Sfi1 (unknown if destroyed); 3′ cloning site Not1 (unknown if destroyed)
Terms and licenses: Academic/Nonprofit Terms; Industry Terms: Not Available to Industry
How to cite: pHH0103_SHANK1-1/1 was a gift from Sachdev Sidhu (Addgene plasmid # 91517 ; http://n2t.net/addgene:91517 ; RRID:Addgene_91517)
