>Addgene plasmid #91517 | pHH0103_SHANK1-1/1 | depositor partial sequence | sequence record 176005 | insert sequence
GGTACCGAATTCGGATCCGCGCGCTGCGTTCCTTTATGGCCGTCAAATCTTATCAAGCCCAGGCCGAAGG
TGAAATCTCTCTGTCCAAAGGTGAAAAAATTAAAGTTCTGTCCATTGGTGAAGGCGGTTTTTGGGAAGGT
CAGGTCAAAGGTCGTGTTGGCTGGTTTCCATCCGATTGCCTGGAAGAAGTTGCAGCGGCCGCTAGCTAAG
TCGACGAGCTC
